Addgene plasmid #132299: pDONR221_SLC25A1
Purpose: Gateway entry clone with codon-optimized ORF sequence for subcloning into custom expression vectors
Depositing lab: RESOLUTE Consortium & Giulio Superti-Furga. Depositing organization: CeMM Research Center for Molecular Medicine. Publication: The RESOLUTE consortium: unlocking SLC transporters for drug discovery. Superti-Furga G, Lackner D, Wiedmer T, Ingles-Prieto A, Barbosa B, Girardi E, Goldmann U, Gurtl B, Klavins K, Klimek C, Lindinger S, Lineiro-Retes E, Muller AC, Onstein S, Redinger G, Reil D, Sedlyarov V, Wolf G, Crawford M, Everley R, ... Steppan CM. Nat Rev Drug Discov. 2020 Jul;19(7):429-430. doi: 10.1038/d41573-020-00056-6. PubMed 32265506.
Backbone
  Vector backbone: pDONR221
  Backbone manufacturer: Thermo Fisher Scientific
  Backbone size w/o insert (bp): 2550
  Vector type: Mammalian Expression
Growth in bacteria
  Bacterial resistance: Kanamycin, 50 μg/mL
  Growth temperature: 37°C
  Growth strain: Stbl3
  Copy number: High Copy
Gene/Insert
  Gene/Insert name: SLC25A1 (alt name: CTP, SLC20A3)
  Species: H. sapiens (human)
  Insert size (bp): 933
  Entrez Gene: SLC25A1 (a.k.a. CIC, CMS23, CTP, D2L2AD, SEA, SLC20A3)
  Cloning method: Gateway Cloning
  Sequencing primers: 5′ M13-fwd; 3′ M13-rev
Terms and licenses: Academic/Nonprofit Terms; Industry Terms
Depositor comments: For more information on the full Resolute plasmid collection, please see www.addgene.org/depositor-collections/re-solute/. Please provide your feedback on this plasmid to the RESOLUTE consortium by filling out their RESOLUTE repository feedback form: https://forms.office.com/Pages/ResponsePage.aspx?id=0e05yklzmkS7rjFGQL4N7z4feCLQvEJAmVcOCM_u885UN1JJRko0Ukg4TVQwNTZLOUxPQVJWT1NHUCQlQCN0PWcu
How to cite: pDONR221_SLC25A1 was a gift from RESOLUTE Consortium & Giulio Superti-Furga (Addgene plasmid # 132299 ; http://n2t.net/addgene:132299 ; RRID:Addgene_132299)
