[The description below was written by a language model from this plasmid's Addgene catalogue record and pLannotate feature annotations shown in this document.]
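Description:
pDONR221_SLC25A1 is a Gateway entry clone built on the pDONR221 backbone, carrying a codon-optimized open reading frame for human SLC25A1 (also known as CTP or SLC20A3), the mitochondrial citrate transporter that exchanges mitochondrial citrate for cytosolic malate. The sequenced plasmid is 3,483 nt, and the 933 bp ORF sits between attL1 and attL2 recombination sites. These sites are the substrates for an LR Clonase reaction, which transfers the ORF directionally into any attR-containing destination vector. The plasmid is maintained in E. coli through a high-copy ColE1/pUC-type origin and selected with kanamycin via the aph(3')-Ia resistance gene.

Although the catalogue lists the vector type as mammalian expression, the feature table shows no eukaryotic promoter, polyadenylation signal or tag around the insert, so the plasmid serves as a shuttle for the ORF rather than as an expression construct. Expression depends on the promoter and any fusion tags supplied by the chosen destination vector. Upstream of attL1 lie the rrnB T1 and T2 transcription terminators, which insulate the insert from read-through transcription in bacteria. A T7 promoter lies just beyond attL2, oriented toward the insert on the opposite strand. The short lacI and lacZα fragments annotated near the terminators are backbone remnants with no functional role. M13 forward and reverse priming sites flanking the cassette are listed for sequence verification.

The construct belongs to a large consortium collection of solute carrier (SLC) transporter clones, intended to let users subclone standardized, codon-optimized SLC ORFs into custom expression vectors for transporter research and drug discovery.
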