Features (pLannotate 1.2.2; 10 found; start..end, strand, type, name):
    121..213     +  CDS            lacI (fragment): lac repressor; lacI; The lac repressor binds to the lac operator to inhibit transcription in E. coli. This inhibition can be relieved by adding lactose or isopropyl-β-D-thiogalactopyranoside (IPTG).
    268..295     -  terminator     rrnB T2 terminator: transcription terminator T2 from the E. coli rrnB gene
    427..470     +  terminator     rrnB T1 terminator: Escherichia coli rrnB; transcription terminator T1 from the E. coli rrnB gene
    517..553     -  CDS            lacZα (fragment): LacZα fragment of β-galactosidase; lacZ fragment
    569..668     +  protein_bind   attL1: mutant version of attL; recombination site for the Gateway® LR reaction LR Clonase™
    674..1606    +  CDS            SLC25A1: TXTP_HUMAN - Also known as SLC20A3. Experimental evidence at protein level: Swiss-Prot protein existence level 1. Citrate transporter that mediates the exchange of mitochondrial citrate for cytosolic malate (PubMed:29031613, PubMed:29238895). Also able to mediate the exchange of citrate for isocitrate, phosphoenolpyruvate, cis- but not trans-aconitate and to a lesser extend maleate and succinate (PubMed:29031613). Important for the bioenergetics of hepatic cells as it provides a carbon source for fatty acid and sterol biosyntheses, and NAD(+) for the glycolytic pathway. Required for proper neu
   1608..1707    -  protein_bind   attL2: mutant version of attL; recombination site for the Gateway® LR reaction LR Clonase™
   1725..1743    -  promoter       T7 promoter: promoter for bacteriophage T7 RNA polymerase
   1877..2686    +  CDS            KanR: aminoglycoside phosphotransferase; aph(3')-Ia; confers resistance to kanamycin in bacteria or G418 (Geneticin®) in eukaryotes
   2833..3421    +  rep_origin     ori: high-copy-number ColE1/pMB1/pBR322/pUC origin of replication
>Addgene plasmid #132299 | pDONR221_SLC25A1 | addgene full sequence | sequence record 263127 | Addgene NGS Result
CTTTCCTGCGTTATCCCCTGATTCTGTGGATAACCGTATTACCGCCTTTGAGTGAGCTGATACCGCTCGC
CGCAGCCGAACGACCGAGCGCAGCGAGTCAGTGAGCGAGGAAGCGGAAGAGCGCCCAATACGCAAACCGC
CTCTCCCCGCGCGTTGGCCGATTCATTAATGCAGCTGGCACGACAGGTTTCCCGACTGGAAAGCGGGCAG
TGAGCGCAACGCAATTAATACGCGTACCGCTAGCCAGGAAGAGTTTGTAGAAACGCAAAAAGGCCATCCG
TCAGGATGGCCTTCTGCTTAGTTTGATGCCTGGCAGTTTATGGCGGGCGTCCTGCCCGCCACCCTCCGGG
CCGTTGCTTCACAACGTTCAAATCCGCTCCCGGCGGATTTGTCCTACTCAGGAGAGCGTTCACCGACAAA
CAACAGATAAAACGAAAGGCCCAGTCTTCCGACTGAGCCTTTCGTTTTATTTGATGCCTGGCAGTTCCCT
ACTCTCGCGTTAACGCTAGCATGGATGTTTTCCCAGTCACGACGTTGTAAAACGACGGCCAGTCTTAAGC
TCGGGCCCCAAATAATGATTTTATTTTGACTGATAGTGACCTGTTCGTTGCAACACATTGATGAGCAATG
CTTTTTTATAATGCCAACTTTGTACAAAAAAGCAGGCTCCACCATGCCAGCCCCCAGGGCACCACGCGCC
CTGGCAGCAGCAGCACCTGCCTCTGGCAAGGCCAAGCTGACCCACCCAGGCAAGGCAATCCTGGCAGGAG
GACTGGCAGGAGGCATCGAGATCTGCATCACCTTCCCCACAGAGTACGTGAAGACCCAGCTGCAGCTGGA
CGAGCGGAGCCACCCACCTCGGTATAGAGGCATCGGCGATTGCGTGCGGCAGACAGTGCGCAGCCACGGC
GTGCTGGGACTGTACAGAGGACTGAGCTCCCTGCTGTATGGCTCCATCCCCAAGGCCGCCGTGAGGTTCG
GCATGTTCGAGTTTCTGTCCAACCACATGCGGGACGCCCAGGGCAGACTGGATTCTACCAGGGGCCTGCT
GTGCGGACTGGGAGCAGGAGTGGCAGAGGCAGTGGTGGTGGTGTGCCCTATGGAGACCATCAAGGTGAAG
TTTATCCACGACCAGACATCCCCTAACCCAAAGTACCGCGGCTTCTTTCACGGCGTGCGGGAGATCGTGA
GAGAGCAGGGCCTGAAGGGCACATATCAGGGCCTGACCGCCACAGTGCTGAAGCAGGGCTCTAATCAGGC
CATCCGGTTCTTTGTGATGACCAGCCTGAGGAACTGGTACCGCGGCGATAACCCCAATAAGCCTATGAAT
CCACTGATCACAGGCGTGTTCGGAGCAATCGCAGGAGCAGCAAGCGTGTTCGGCAACACCCCTCTGGACG
TGATCAAGACACGCATGCAGGGCCTGGAGGCCCACAAGTACCGGAATACCTGGGATTGCGGCCTGCAGAT
CCTGAAGAAGGAGGGCCTGAAGGCCTTCTATAAGGGCACAGTGCCAAGGCTGGGACGGGTGTGCCTGGAC
GTGGCAATCGTGTTTGTGATCTATGATGAGGTGGTGAAGCTGCTGAATAAGGTCTGGAAGACCGACGACC
CAGCTTTCTTGTACAAAGTTGGCATTATAAGAAAGCATTGCTTATCAATTTGTTGCAACGAACAGGTCAC
TATCAGTCAAAATAAAATCATTATTTGCCATCCAGCTGATATCCCCTATAGTGAGTCGTATTACATGGTC
ATAGCTGTTTCCTGGCAGCTCTGGCCCGTGTCTCAAAATCTCTGATGTTACATTGCACAAGATAAAAATA
TATCATCATGAACAATAAAACTGTCTGCTTACATAAACAGTAATACAAGGGGTGTTATGAGCCATATTCA
ACGGGAAACGTCGAGGCCGCGATTAAATTCCAACATGGATGCTGATTTATATGGGTATAAATGGGCTCGC
GATAATGTCGGGCAATCAGGTGCGACAATCTATCGCTTGTATGGGAAGCCCGATGCGCCAGAGTTGTTTC
TGAAACATGGCAAAGGTAGCGTTGCCAATGATGTTACAGATGAGATGGTCAGACTAAACTGGCTGACGGA
ATTTATGCCTCTTCCGACCATCAAGCATTTTATCCGTACTCCTGATGATGCATGGTTACTCACCACTGCG
ATCCCCGGAAAAACAGCATTCCAGGTATTAGAAGAATATCCTGATTCAGGTGAAAATATTGTTGATGCGC
TGGCAGTGTTCCTGCGCCGGTTGCATTCGATTCCTGTTTGTAATTGTCCTTTTAACAGCGATCGCGTATT
TCGTCTCGCTCAGGCGCAATCACGAATGAATAACGGTTTGGTTGATGCGAGTGATTTTGATGACGAGCGT
AATGGCTGGCCTGTTGAACAAGTCTGGAAAGAAATGCATAAACTTTTGCCATTCTCACCGGATTCAGTCG
TCACTCATGGTGATTTCTCACTTGATAACCTTATTTTTGACGAGGGGAAATTAATAGGTTGTATTGATGT
TGGACGAGTCGGAATCGCAGACCGATACCAGGATCTTGCCATCCTATGGAACTGCCTCGGTGAGTTTTCT
CCTTCATTACAGAAACGGCTTTTTCAAAAATATGGTATTGATAATCCTGATATGAATAAATTGCAGTTTC
ATTTGATGCTCGATGAGTTTTTCTAATCAGAATTGGTTAATTGGTTGTAACACTGGCAGAGCATTACGCT
GACTTGACGGGACGGCGCAAGCTCATGACCAAAATCCCTTAACGTGAGTTACGCGTCGTTCCACTGAGCG
TCAGACCCCGTAGAAAAGATCAAAGGATCTTCTTGAGATCCTTTTTTTCTGCGCGTAATCTGCTGCTTGC
AAACAAAAAAACCACCGCTACCAGCGGTGGTTTGTTTGCCGGATCAAGAGCTACCAACTCTTTTTCCGAA
GGTAACTGGCTTCAGCAGAGCGCAGATACCAAATACTGTTCTTCTAGTGTAGCCGTAGTTAGGCCACCAC
TTCAAGAACTCTGTAGCACCGCCTACATACCTCGCTCTGCTAATCCTGTTACCAGTGGCTGCTGCCAGTG
GCGATAAGTCGTGTCTTACCGGGTTGGACTCAAGACGATAGTTACCGGATAAGGCGCAGCGGTCGGGCTG
AACGGGGGGTTCGTGCACACAGCCCAGCTTGGAGCGAACGACCTACACCGAACTGAGATACCTACAGCGT
GAGCTATGAGAAAGCGCCACGCTTCCCGAAGGGAGAAAGGCGGACAGGTATCCGGTAAGCGGCAGGGTCG
GAACAGGAGAGCGCACGAGGGAGCTTCCAGGGGGAAACGCCTGGTATCTTTATAGTCCTGTCGGGTTTCG
CCACCTCTGACTTGAGCGTCGATTTTTGTGATGCTCGTCAGGGGGGCGGAGCCTATGGAAAAACGCCAGC
AACGCGGCCTTTTTACGGTTCCTGGCCTTTTGCTGGCCTTTTGCTCACATGTT
