>Addgene plasmid #132299 | pDONR221_SLC25A1 | depositor partial sequence | sequence record 253998 | Codon-optimized ORF of SLC25A1
ATGCCAGCCCCCAGGGCACCACGCGCCCTGGCAGCAGCAGCACCTGCCTCTGGCAAGGCCAAGCTGACCC
ACCCAGGCAAGGCAATCCTGGCAGGAGGACTGGCAGGAGGCATCGAGATCTGCATCACCTTCCCCACAGA
GTACGTGAAGACCCAGCTGCAGCTGGACGAGCGGAGCCACCCACCTCGGTATAGAGGCATCGGCGATTGC
GTGCGGCAGACAGTGCGCAGCCACGGCGTGCTGGGACTGTACAGAGGACTGAGCTCCCTGCTGTATGGCT
CCATCCCCAAGGCCGCCGTGAGGTTCGGCATGTTCGAGTTTCTGTCCAACCACATGCGGGACGCCCAGGG
CAGACTGGATTCTACCAGGGGCCTGCTGTGCGGACTGGGAGCAGGAGTGGCAGAGGCAGTGGTGGTGGTG
TGCCCTATGGAGACCATCAAGGTGAAGTTTATCCACGACCAGACATCCCCTAACCCAAAGTACCGCGGCT
TCTTTCACGGCGTGCGGGAGATCGTGAGAGAGCAGGGCCTGAAGGGCACATATCAGGGCCTGACCGCCAC
AGTGCTGAAGCAGGGCTCTAATCAGGCCATCCGGTTCTTTGTGATGACCAGCCTGAGGAACTGGTACCGC
GGCGATAACCCCAATAAGCCTATGAATCCACTGATCACAGGCGTGTTCGGAGCAATCGCAGGAGCAGCAA
GCGTGTTCGGCAACACCCCTCTGGACGTGATCAAGACACGCATGCAGGGCCTGGAGGCCCACAAGTACCG
GAATACCTGGGATTGCGGCCTGCAGATCCTGAAGAAGGAGGGCCTGAAGGCCTTCTATAAGGGCACAGTG
CCAAGGCTGGGACGGGTGTGCCTGGACGTGGCAATCGTGTTTGTGATCTATGATGAGGTGGTGAAGCTGC
TGAATAAGGTCTGGAAGACCGAC
